Addgene plasmid #213937: pAAV_BiPVe4_ChR2_mCherry
Purpose: AAV construct expressing mCherry-tagged channelrhodopsin-2 driven by chandelier cell-targeting enhancer. Alias: pAAV_WDC0004_ChR2_mCherry
Depositing lab: Gordon Fishell. Publication: An enhancer-AAV toolbox to target and manipulate distinct interneuron subtypes. Furlanis E, Dai M, Leyva Garcia B, Tran T, Vergara J, Pereira A, Gorissen BL, Wills S, Vlachos A, Hairston A, Dwivedi D, Du S, McMahon J, Huang S, Morabito A, Vazquez A, Kim S, Lee AT, Chang EF, Razzaq T, Qazi A, Vargish G, Yuan X, Caccavano A, Hunt S, Chittajallu R, McLean N, Hewitt L, Paranzino E, Rice H, Cummins AC, Plotnikova A, Mohanty A, Tangen AC, Shin JH, Azadi R, Eldridge MAG, Alvarez VA, Averbeck BB, Alyahyay M, Vallejo TR, Soheib M, Vattino LG, MacGregor CP, Chatain CP, Banks E, Olah VJ, Naskar S, Hill S, Liebergall S, Badiani R, Hyde L, Hanley E, Xu Q, Allaway KC, Goldberg EM, Rowan MJM, Nowakowski TJ, Lee S, Favuzzi E, Kaeser PS, Sjulson L, Batista-Brito R, Takesian AE, Ibrahim LA, Iqbal A, Pelkey KA, McBain CJ, Dimidschstein J, Fishell G, Wang Y. Neuron. 2025 May 21;113(10):1525-1547.e15. doi: 10.1016/j.neuron.2025.05.002. PubMed 40403705.
Backbone
  Vector backbone: pAAV-S5E2-dTom-nlsdTom
  Total vector size (bp): 6344
  Vector type: AAV
Growth in bacteria
  Bacterial resistance: Ampicillin, 100 μg/mL
  Growth temperature: 37°C
  Growth strain: NEB Stable
  Copy number: High Copy
Gene/Insert
  Gene/Insert name: Channelrhodopsin 2-mCherry
  Species: Synthetic
  Insert size (bp): 1647
Terms and licenses: Academic/Nonprofit Terms; Industry Terms: Not Available to Industry
Depositor comments: Please visit https://doi.org/10.1101/2024.07.17.603924 for bioRxiv preprint.
How to cite: pAAV_BiPVe4_ChR2_mCherry was a gift from Gordon Fishell (Addgene plasmid # 213937 ; http://n2t.net/addgene:213937 ; RRID:Addgene_213937) For viral preps, please replace (Addgene plasmid # 213937) in the above sentence with: (Addgene viral prep # 213937-AAV1) or (Addgene viral prep # 213937-PHPeB)
