[The description below was written by a language model from this plasmid's Addgene catalogue record and pLannotate feature annotations shown in this document.]
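Description:
pAAV_BiPVe4_ChR2_mCherry is a 6,344 bp AAV transfer plasmid built on the pAAV-S5E2-dTom-nlsdTom backbone and designed to deliver an optogenetic actuator to a specific class of cortical interneuron. It is propagated in bacteria as a high-copy plasmid through a ColE1/pUC-type origin and selected with ampicillin via the β-lactamase gene and its promoter. An f1 phage origin is also present in the backbone, along with small remnants of pBR322 bom and rop sequences. The payload is flanked by AAV2 inverted terminal repeats, which direct replication and packaging of the intervening DNA into AAV capsids. The annotation detects the right-hand ITR in full but only short fragments of the left one, as is often seen with these repeat-rich, hard-to-sequence elements.

Expression is driven by the BiPVe4 enhancer (alias WDC0004), described in the record as targeting chandelier cells. The enhancer and any associated minimal promoter are not annotated in the feature table, but presumably occupy the unannotated region between the left ITR and the chimeric β-globin/immunoglobulin intron, which lies just upstream of the coding sequence and promotes efficient transcript processing. The insert (1,647 bp, synthetic) encodes the H134R variant of channelrhodopsin-2, a blue-light-gated cation channel from Chlamydomonas reinhardtii, followed closely by mCherry, which the record describes as a tag on the channel and which allows expressing cells to be seen. A WPRE enhances transcript stability and expression, and an SV40 polyadenylation signal terminates the message. The construct belongs to an enhancer-AAV toolbox for targeting distinct interneuron subtypes, and is used for light-driven activation and labelling of chandelier cells without relying on transgenic driver lines.
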