Features (pLannotate 1.2.2; 17 found; start..end, strand, type, name):
     12..39      +  repeat_region  AAV2 ITR (fragment): inverted terminal repeat of adeno-associated virus serotype 2 inverted
     68..95      +  repeat_region  AAV2 ITR (fragment): inverted terminal repeat of adeno-associated virus serotype 2 inverted
    838..970     +  intron         chimeric intron: chimera between introns from human β-globin and immunoglobulin heavy chain genes
    998..1924    +  CDS            ChR2(H134R): H134R mutant of an N-terminal fragment of channelrhodopsin-2 from the alga Chlamydomonas reinhardtii (Nagel et al., 2005) blue light-activated cation channel
   1937..2643    +  CDS            mCherry (fragment): monomeric derivative of DsRed fluorescent protein (Shaner et al., 2004) mammalian codon-optimized
   2665..2690    +  misc_feature   MCS (fragment): pBluescript multiple cloning site
   2690..3278    +  misc_feature   WPRE: woodchuck hepatitis virus posttranscriptional regulatory element
   3341..3424    +  CDS            large T antigen (fragment): large T antigen from SV40 (simian virus 40)
   3447..3528    +  polyA_signal   SV40 poly(A) signal: SV40 polyadenylation signal
   3607..3747    +  repeat_region  AAV2 ITR: inverted terminal repeat of adeno-associated virus serotype 2 inverted
   3752..3803    -  misc_feature   bom (fragment): basis of mobility region from pBR322
   3822..4277    +  rep_origin     f1 ori (sequence partly withheld): f1 bacteriophage origin of replication; arrow indicates direction of (+) strand synthesis
   4278..4327    -  misc_feature   bom (fragment): basis of mobility region from pBR322
   4429..4464    -  CDS            rop (fragment): Rop protein, which maintains plasmids at low copy number; rop
   4559..4663    +  promoter       AmpR promoter: bla
   4664..5524    +  CDS            AmpR: β-lactamase; bla; confers resistance to ampicillin, carbenicillin, and related antibiotics
   5695..6283    +  rep_origin     ori: high-copy-number ColE1/pMB1/pBR322/pUC origin of replication
>Addgene plasmid #213937 | pAAV_BiPVe4_ChR2_mCherry | addgene full sequence | sequence record 421852 | Addgene NGS Result
CCTGCAGGCAGCTGCGCGCTCGCTCGCTCACTGAGGCCGCCCGGGCGTCGGGCGACCTTTGGTCGCCCGG
CCTCAGTGAGCGAGCGAGCGCGCAGAGAGGGAGTGGCCAACTCCATCACTAGGGGTTCCTGCGGCCGCAC
GCGTATCGATGGTGTATTTCCTGTGTGGGCTAATGTAGCTAACTTTGTTTGGACTCCAGGTTTCTGAGGC
AGTTTCAAATTCTTGATTTATGGGTTCATTTTTGGATCATGGCAGCCTCCCTGCTGAAACCCCCATAGTT
TCCCTTCAATAAGGAAGGCTGGATGAGATCACAGCTGAGGAATCCTGGTGGTGTGTACTGTGTTATTTCT
CTCCTAGTGCTTTGCCTACACCCTTCCATCATGCTTACATTTGGACCTGAAAATAATTGGTTGAAGCTGC
TCCTCACTTTTAGCCTTTTATCCGAGTTTGACAGTACATCACCCCAAATAACACGGACTATAAATGGCTT
GAACCTAATGAGTGCTCTTTGTGGACAAGCCGTCCATTCTCCTTTTCTTGAGAGGGAAATTACCGGCTCC
TAAGCTTCTATTTCCAGTTCTATAGAATGTGGGCGCTAATTTGAAAGCAGCCTCATAAAATGGAAGCAAA
CAGGCTAATTAGAAATATTTATGGGCCTGTTAGTGAATATATGCCATCGATGTTTAAACTTCCTGCAGCC
CGGGCTGGGCATAAAAGTCAGGGCAGAGCCATCTATTGCTTACATTTGCTTCTAGCCTGCAAGTCGAGGA
GCGCAGCCTTCCAGAAGCAGAGCGCGGCGCCTTAAGCTGCAGAAGTTGGTCGTGAGGCACTGGGCACGTA
AGTATCAAGGTTACAAGACAGGTTTAAGGAGACCAATAGAAACTGGGCTTGTCGAGACAGAGAAGACTCT
TGCGTTTCTGATAGGCACCTATTGGTCTTACTGACATCCACTTTGCCTTTCTCTCCACAGCGAGCTCGCT
AGCGCGATCGCGCCACCATGGACTATGGCGGCGCTTTGTCTGCCGTCGGACGCGAACTTTTGTTCGTTAC
TAATCCTGTGGTGGTGAACGGGTCCGTCCTGGTCCCTGAGGATCAATGTTACTGTGCCGGATGGATTGAA
TCTCGCGGCACGAACGGCGCTCAGACCGCGTCAAATGTCCTGCAGTGGCTTGCAGCAGGATTCAGCATTT
TGCTGCTGATGTTCTATGCCTACCAAACCTGGAAATCTACATGCGGCTGGGAGGAGATCTATGTGTGCGC
CATTGAAATGGTTAAGGTGATTCTCGAGTTCTTTTTTGAGTTTAAGAATCCCTCTATGCTCTACCTTGCC
ACAGGACACCGGGTGCAGTGGCTGCGCTATGCAGAGTGGCTGCTCACTTGTCCTGTCATCCTTATCCGCC
TGAGCAACCTCACCGGCCTGAGCAACGACTACAGCAGGAGAACCATGGGACTCCTTGTCTCAGACATCGG
GACTATCGTGTGGGGGGCTACCAGCGCCATGGCAACCGGCTATGTTAAAGTCATCTTCTTTTGTCTTGGA
TTGTGCTATGGCGCGAACACATTTTTTCACGCCGCCAAAGCATATATCGAGGGTTATCATACTGTGCCAA
AGGGTCGGTGCCGCCAGGTCGTGACCGGCATGGCATGGCTGTTTTTCGTGAGCTGGGGTATGTTCCCAAT
TCTCTTCATTTTGGGGCCCGAAGGTTTTGGCGTCCTGAGCGTCTATGGCTCCACCGTAGGTCACACGATT
ATTGATCTGATGAGTAAAAATTGTTGGGGGTTGTTGGGACACTACCTGCGCGTCCTGATCCACGAGCACA
TATTGATTCACGGAGATATCCGCAAAACCACCAAACTGAACATCGGCGGAACGGAGATCGAGGTCGAGAC
TCTCGTCGAAGACGAAGCCGAGGCCGGAGCCGTGCCAGCGGCCGCCGTGAGCAAGGGCGAGGAGGATAAC
ATGGCCATCATCAAGGAGTTCATGCGCTTCAAGGTGCACATGGAGGGCTCCGTGAACGGCCACGAGTTCG
AGATCGAGGGCGAGGGCGAGGGCCGCCCCTACGAGGGCACCCAGACCGCCAAGCTGAAGGTGACCAAGGG
TGGCCCCCTGCCCTTCGCCTGGGACATCCTGTCCCCTCAGTTCATGTACGGCTCCAAGGCCTACGTGAAG
CACCCCGCCGACATCCCCGACTACTTGAAGCTGTCCTTCCCCGAGGGCTTCAAGTGGGAGCGCGTGATGA
ACTTCGAGGACGGCGGCGTGGTGACCGTGACCCAGGACTCCTCCCTGCAGGACGGCGAGTTCATCTACAA
GGTGAAGCTGCGCGGCACCAACTTCCCCTCCGACGGCCCCGTAATGCAGAAGAAGACCATGGGCTGGGAG
GCCTCCTCCGAGCGGATGTACCCCGAGGACGGCGCCCTGAAGGGCGAGATCAAGCAGAGGCTGAAGCTGA
AGGACGGCGGCCACTACGACGCTGAGGTCAAGACCACCTACAAGGCCAAGAAGCCCGTGCAGCTGCCCGG
CGCCTACAACGTCAACATCAAGTTGGACATCACCTCCCACAACGAGGACTACACCATCGTGGAACAGTAC
GAACGCGCCGAGGGCCGCCACTCCACCGGCGGCATGGACGAGCTGTACAAGTAAGGCGCGCCCCACCCCT
GCAGGGAATTCGATATCAAGCTTATCGATAATCAACCTCTGGATTACAAAATTTGTGAAAGATTGACTGG
TATTCTTAACTATGTTGCTCCTTTTACGCTATGTGGATACGCTGCTTTAATGCCTTTGTATCATGCTATT
GCTTCCCGTATGGCTTTCATTTTCTCCTCCTTGTATAAATCCTGGTTGCTGTCTCTTTATGAGGAGTTGT
GGCCCGTTGTCAGGCAACGTGGCGTGGTGTGCACTGTGTTTGCTGACGCAACCCCCACTGGTTGGGGCAT
TGCCACCACCTGTCAGCTCCTTTCCGGGACTTTCGCTTTCCCCCTCCCTATTGCCACGGCGGAACTCATC
GCCGCCTGCCTTGCCCGCTGCTGGACAGGGGCTCGGCTGTTGGGCACTGACAATTCCGTGGTGTTGTCGG
GGAAATCATCGTCCTTTCCTTGGCTGCTCGCCTATGTTGCCACCTGGATTCTGCGCGGGACGTCCTTCTG
CTACGTCCCTTCGGCCCTCAATCCAGCGGACCTTCCTTCCCGCGGCCTGCTGCCGGCTCTGCGGCCTCTT
CCGCGTCTTCGCCTTCGCCCTCAGACGAGTCGGATCTCCCTTTGGGCCGCCTCCCCGCATCGATACCGAG
CGCTGCTCGAGAGATCTGTGATAGCGGCCATCAAGCTGGCCGCGACTCTAGATCATAATCAGCCATACCA
CATTTGTAGAGGTTTTACTTGCTTTAAAAAACCTCCCACACCTCCCCCTGAACCTGAAACATAAAATGAA
TGCAATTGTTGTTGTTAACTTGTTTATTGCAGCTTATAATGGTTACAAATAAAGCAATAGCATCACAAAT
TTCACAAATAAAGCATTTTTTTCACTGCATTCTAGTTGTGGTTTGTCCAAACTCATCAATGTATCAGCTT
ATCGATACCGCATGCACGTGCGGACCGAGCGGCCGCAGGAACCCCTAGTGATGGAGTTGGCCACTCCCTC
TCTGCGCGCTCGCTCGCTCACTGAGGCCGGGCGACCAAAGGTCGCCCGACGCCCGGGCTTTGCCCGGGCG
GCCTCAGTGAGCGAGCGAGCGCGCAGCTGCCTGCAGGGGCGCCTGATGCGGTATTTTCTCCTTACGCATC
TGTGCGGTATTTCACACCGCATA
[95 nt withheld, positions 3804-3898]
T
[46 nt withheld, positions 3900-3945]
C
[141 nt withheld, positions 3947-4087]
CCTTTGACGTTGGAGTCCACGTTCTTT
[37 nt withheld, positions 4115-4151]
ACTCTATCTCGGGCTATTCTTTTGATTTATAAGGGATTTTGCCGATTTCGGTCTATTGGTTAAAAAATGA
GCTGATTTAACAAAAATTTAACGCGAATTTTAACAAAATATTAACGTTTACAATTTTATGGTGCACTCTC
AGTACAATCTGCTCTGATGCCGCATAGTTAAGCCAGCCCCGACACCCGCCAACACCCGCTGACGCGCCCT
GACGGGCTTGTCTGCTCCCGGCATCCGCTTACAGACAAGCTGTGACCGTCTCCGGGAGCTGCATGTGTCA
GAGGTTTTCACCGTCATCACCGAAACGCGCGAGACGAAAGGGCCTCGTGATACGCCTATTTTTATAGGTT
AATGTCATGATAATAATGGTTTCTTAGACGTCAGGTGGCACTTTTCGGGGAAATGTGCGCGGAACCCCTA
TTTGTTTATTTTTCTAAATACATTCAAATATGTATCCGCTCATGAGACAATAACCCTGATAAATGCTTCA
ATAATATTGAAAAAGGAAGAGTATGAGTATTCAACATTTCCGTGTCGCCCTTATTCCCTTTTTTGCGGCA
TTTTGCCTTCCTGTTTTTGCTCACCCAGAAACGCTGGTGAAAGTAAAAGATGCTGAAGATCAGTTGGGTG
CACGAGTGGGTTACATCGAACTGGATCTCAACAGCGGTAAGATCCTTGAGAGTTTTCGCCCCGAAGAACG
TTTTCCAATGATGAGCACTTTTAAAGTTCTGCTATGTGGCGCGGTATTATCCCGTATTGACGCCGGGCAA
GAGCAACTCGGTCGCCGCATACACTATTCTCAGAATGACTTGGTTGAGTACTCACCAGTCACAGAAAAGC
ATCTTACGGATGGCATGACAGTAAGAGAATTATGCAGTGCTGCCATAACCATGAGTGATAACACTGCGGC
CAACTTACTTCTGACAACGATCGGAGGACCGAAGGAGCTAACCGCTTTTTTGCACAACATGGGGGATCAT
GTAACTCGCCTTGATCGTTGGGAACCGGAGCTGAATGAAGCCATACCAAACGACGAGCGTGACACCACGA
TGCCTGTAGCAATGGCAACAACGTTGCGCAAACTATTAACTGGCGAACTACTTACTCTAGCTTCCCGGCA
ACAATTAATAGACTGGATGGAGGCGGATAAAGTTGCAGGACCACTTCTGCGCTCGGCCCTTCCGGCTGGC
TGGTTTATTGCTGATAAATCTGGAGCCGGTGAGCGTGGGTCTCGCGGTATCATTGCAGCACTGGGGCCAG
ATGGTAAGCCCTCCCGTATCGTAGTTATCTACACGACGGGGAGTCAGGCAACTATGGATGAACGAAATAG
ACAGATCGCTGAGATAGGTGCCTCACTGATTAAGCATTGGTAACTGTCAGACCAAGTTTACTCATATATA
CTTTAGATTGATTTAAAACTTCATTTTTAATTTAAAAGGATCTAGGTGAAGATCCTTTTTGATAATCTCA
TGACCAAAATCCCTTAACGTGAGTTTTCGTTCCACTGAGCGTCAGACCCCGTAGAAAAGATCAAAGGATC
TTCTTGAGATCCTTTTTTTCTGCGCGTAATCTGCTGCTTGCAAACAAAAAAACCACCGCTACCAGCGGTG
GTTTGTTTGCCGGATCAAGAGCTACCAACTCTTTTTCCGAAGGTAACTGGCTTCAGCAGAGCGCAGATAC
CAAATACTGTTCTTCTAGTGTAGCCGTAGTTAGGCCACCACTTCAAGAACTCTGTAGCACCGCCTACATA
CCTCGCTCTGCTAATCCTGTTACCAGTGGCTGCTGCCAGTGGCGATAAGTCGTGTCTTACCGGGTTGGAC
TCAAGACGATAGTTACCGGATAAGGCGCAGCGGTCGGGCTGAACGGGGGGTTCGTGCACACAGCCCAGCT
TGGAGCGAACGACCTACACCGAACTGAGATACCTACAGCGTGAGCTATGAGAAAGCGCCACGCTTCCCGA
AGGGAGAAAGGCGGACAGGTATCCGGTAAGCGGCAGGGTCGGAACAGGAGAGCGCACGAGGGAGCTTCCA
GGGGGAAACGCCTGGTATCTTTATAGTCCTGTCGGGTTTCGCCACCTCTGACTTGAGCGTCGATTTTTGT
GATGCTCGTCAGGGGGGCGGAGCCTATGGAAAAACGCCAGCAACGCGGCCTTTTTACGGTTCCTGGCCTT
TTGCTGGCCTTTTGCTCACATGT
